>Addgene plasmid #129499 | pNCST-AausFP1 | addgene full sequence | sequence record 271795 | Addgene NGS Result
GATCTCGATCCCGCGAAATTAATACGACTCACTATAGGGAGACCACAACGGTTTCCCTCTAGAATCACCG
AGTTTATTCTTGACACCTGATGCGATGAATGATATAATAGGAAAGTACTGTTTTGTTTAACTTTAAGAAG
GAGATATACATATGCGGGGTTCTCATCATCATCATCATCATGGTATGGCTAGCATGACTGGTGGACAGCA
AATGGGTCGGGATCTGTACGACGATGACGATAACGATCCGCTCGAGGAAAACCTGTACTTCCAGGGTATG
AGTTACGGAGCACTTTTGTTCAGAGAAAAAATCCCCTATGTTGTTGAGATGGAAGGTGATGTTGAGGGAA
TGAAGTTTTCAGTAAGAGGTAAAGGACATGGTGATGCTAACACTGGTAAAATTGAAGCCAGTTTCATCTG
CACAACTGGTGAACTACCAGTACCTTGGTCAAGCATTCTAACAACTGTCACATACGGTGCACAGTGTTTT
GCAAAATATCCAAATGATATCAAAGACTACCCAAAAAGTGCTATGCCAGAAGGTTACGTTCAAGAGCGAA
CAATCACTTTTGAAAACGACGGCGTTTATAAGACACGCGCTGAAGTCACGTACGAGAAAGGATCAGTTTA
TAACCGAGTTACGTTGAACGGTTCAGGATTTAAAAAAGGCGGTAACATCTTGGGCAAAAAATTGGAATTT
AACTACAACCCTCATTGCATCTATGTTCTTCCAGATGTACAAAATAATGGAATCAAATGCTACATCAACA
TTGTTCATGACGTAATTGGAGGAGGACAAATAATTGCTGCGCACCAACAATTAAATACTCCTCTTGGCGG
TGGACCAGTCGACATTCCACACTACCATCATATACAAGCGCACACAATACTTTCTAAAGATCCCAAAGAA
ACAAGAGATCATATGAACGTAGTAGAGGTGTTCAGAGCTATCGATTGCAAAACCGCATATGCATGACGTT
TGATCCGGCTGCTAACAAAGCCCGAAAGGAAGCTGAGTTGGCTGCTGCCACCGCTGAGCAATAACTAGCA
TAACCCCTTGGGGCCTCTAAACGGGTCTTGAGGGGTTTTTTGCTGAAAGGAGGAACTATATCCGGATCTG
GCGTAATAGCGAAGAGGCCCGCACCGATCGCCCTTCCCAACAGTTGCGCAGCCTGAATGGCGAATGGG
[124 nt withheld, positions 1189-1312]
C
[91 nt withheld, positions 1314-1404]
A
[49 nt withheld, positions 1406-1454]
CCTTTGACGTTGGAGTCCACGTTCTTT
[37 nt withheld, positions 1482-1518]
ACCCTATCTCGGTCTATTCTTTTGATTTATAAGGGATTTTGCCGATTTCGGCCTATTGGTTAAAAAATGA
GCTGATTTAACAAAAATTTAACGCGAATTTTAACAAAATATTAACGCTTACAATTTAGGTGGCACTTTTC
GGGGAAATGTGCGCGGAACCCCTATTTGTTTATTTTTCTAAATACATTCAAATATGTATCCGCTCATGAG
ACAATAACCCTGATAAATGCTTCAATAATATTGAAAAAGGAAGAGTATGAGTATTCAACATTTCCGTGTC
GCCCTTATTCCCTTTTTTGCGGCATTTTGCCTTCCTGTTTTTGCTCACCCAGAAACGCTGGTGAAAGTAA
AAGATGCTGAAGATCAGTTGGGTGCACGAGTGGGTTACATCGAACTGGATCTCAACAGCGGTAAGATCCT
TGAGAGTTTTCGCCCCGAAGAACGTTTTCCAATGATGAGCACTTTTAAAGTTCTGCTATGTGGCGCGGTA
TTATCCCGTATTGACGCCGGGCAAGAGCAACTCGGTCGCCGCATACACTATTCTCAGAATGACTTGGTTG
AGTACTCACCAGTCACAGAAAAGCATCTTACGGATGGCATGACAGTAAGAGAATTATGCAGTGCTGCCAT
AACCATGAGTGATAACACTGCGGCCAACTTACTTCTGACAACGATCGGAGGACCGAAGGAGCTAACCGCT
TTTTTGCACAACATGGGGGATCATGTAACTCGCCTTGATCGTTGGGAACCGGAGCTGAATGAAGCCATAC
CAAACGACGAGCGTGACACCACGATGCCTGTAGCAATGGCAACAACGTTGCGCAAACTATTAACTGGCGA
ACTACTTACTCTAGCTTCCCGGCAACAATTAATAGACTGGATGGAGGCGGATAAAGTTGCAGGACCACTT
CTGCGCTCGGCCCTTCCGGCTGGCTGGTTTATTGCTGATAAATCTGGAGCCGGTGAGCGTGGGTCTCGCG
GTATCATTGCAGCACTGGGGCCAGATGGTAAGCCCTCCCGTATCGTAGTTATCTACACGACGGGGAGTCA
GGCAACTATGGATGAACGAAATAGACAGATCGCTGAGATAGGTGCCTCACTGATTAAGCATTGGTAACTG
TCAGACCAAGTTTACTCATATATACTTTAGATTGATTTAAAACTTCATTTTTAATTTAAAAGGATCTAGG
TGAAGATCCTTTTTGATAATCTCATGACCAAAATCCCTTAACGTGAGTTTTCGTTCCACTGAGCGTCAGA
CCCCGTAGAAAAGATCAAAGGATCTTCTTGAGATCCTTTTTTTCTGCGCGTAATCTGCTGCTTGCAAACA
AAAAAACCACCGCTACCAGCGGTGGTTTGTTTGCCGGATCAAGAGCTACCAACTCTTTTTCCGAAGGTAA
CTGGCTTCAGCAGAGCGCAGATACCAAATACTGTTCTTCTAGTGTAGCCGTAGTTAGGCCACCACTTCAA
GAACTCTGTAGCACCGCCTACATACCTCGCTCTGCTAATCCTGTTACCAGTGGCTGCTGCCAGTGGCGAT
AAGTCGTGTCTTACCGGGTTGGACTCAAGACGATAGTTACCGGATAAGGCGCAGCGGTCGGACTGAACGG
GGGGTTCGTGCACACAGCCCAGCTTGGAGCGAACGACCTACACCGAACTGAGATACCTACAGCGTGAGCT
ATGAGAAAGCGCCACGCTTCCCGAAGGGAGAAAGGCGGACAGGTATCCGGTAAGCGGCAGGGTCGGAACA
GGAGAGCGCACGAGGGAGCTTCCAGGGGGAAACGCCTGGTATCTTTATAGTCCTGTCGGGTTTCGCCACC
TCTGACTTGAGCGTCGATTTTTGTGATGCTCGTCAGGGGGGCGGAGCCTATGGAAAAACGCCAGCAACGC
GGCCTTTTTACGGTTCCTGGCCTTTTGCTGGCCTTTTGCTCACATGTTCTTTCCTGCGTTATCCCCTGAT
TCTGTGGATAACCGTATTACCGCCTTTGAGTGAGCTGATACCGCTCGCCGCAGCCGAACGACCGAGCGCA
GCGAGTCAGTGAGCGAGGAAGCGGAAGAGCGCCCAATACGCAAACCGCCTCTCCCCGCGCGTTGGCCGAT
TCATTAATGCAG
Features (pLannotate 1.2.2; 15 found; start..end, strand, type, name):
     20..38      +  promoter       T7 promoter: promoter for bacteriophage T7 RNA polymerase
    122..144     +  RBS            RBS: efficient ribosome binding site from bacteriophage T7 gene 10 (Olins and Rangwala, 1989)
    164..184     +  CDS            capTEV™ (fragment): composite tag for in vivo biotinylation, TEV protease cleavage, and 6xHis tagging
    185..217     +  CDS            T7 tag (gene 10 leader): leader peptide from bacteriophage T7 gene 10 promotes efficient translation in E. coli
    221..243     +  CDS            Xpress™ tag (fragment): Xpress™ epitope tag, including an enterokinase recognition and cleavage site
    257..275     +  CDS            TEV site (fragment): tobacco etch virus (TEV) protease recognition and cleavage site
    278..973     +  CDS            AausFP1: AausFP1 is a basic (constitutively fluorescent) green fluorescent protein published in 2019, derived from Aequorea australis. It has low acid sensitivity.
    988..1037    +  CDS            SET1 (fragment): solubility-enhancement tag derived from T7 phage gene 10B
   1045..1092    +  terminator     T7 terminator: transcription terminator for bacteriophage T7 RNA polymerase
   1118..1184    +  CDS            lacZα (fragment): LacZα fragment of β-galactosidase; lacZ fragment
   1189..1617    +  rep_origin     f1 ori (sequence partly withheld): f1 bacteriophage origin of replication; arrow indicates direction of (+) strand synthesis
   1670..1774    +  promoter       AmpR promoter: bla
   1775..2635    +  CDS            AmpR: β-lactamase; bla; confers resistance to ampicillin, carbenicillin, and related antibiotics
   2806..3394    +  rep_origin     ori: high-copy-number ColE1/pMB1/pBR322/pUC origin of replication
   3577..3630    +  CDS            lacI (fragment): lac repressor; lacI; The lac repressor binds to the lac operator to inhibit transcription in E. coli. This inhibition can be relieved by adding lactose or isopropyl-β-D-thiogalactopyranoside (IPTG).
