[The description below was written by a language model from this plasmid's Addgene catalogue record and pLannotate feature annotations shown in this document.]
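Description:
pNCST-AausFP1 is a small (about 3.6 kb) bacterial expression plasmid built on the pNCST backbone for constitutive production of the green fluorescent protein AausFP1 in E. coli. It replicates from a high-copy ColE1/pUC-type origin and is selected with ampicillin through a β-lactamase (AmpR) cassette driven by its own promoter. An f1 phage origin is also present, which in principle allows single-stranded DNA production. Short lacZα and lacI fragments in the annotation appear to be non-functional backbone remnants.

The insert is the coding sequence of AausFP1, a very bright, constitutively fluorescent green protein with low acid sensitivity from the jellyfish Aequorea cf. australis, introduced by Gibson cloning. According to the catalogue entry, transcription is driven by a synthetic constitutive (stationary-phase) promoter with a T7 promoter upstream. Only the T7 promoter is recognised in the feature table, so the synthetic promoter presumably lies in the unannotated stretch between it and the T7 gene 10 ribosome binding site. Upstream of the fluorescent protein the reading frame carries an N-terminal leader annotated as a partial match to a composite tag that includes 6xHis, the T7 gene 10 leader, a partial Xpress epitope and a partial TEV protease site. These features suggest an affinity-purifiable fusion, although the record does not describe the tags explicitly. A T7 terminator follows the coding region.

Because expression needs no inducer and works in most E. coli strains, performing best in fast-growing ones according to the depositor, the plasmid suits routine production and purification of AausFP1 for characterisation, and can serve as a template for imaging or biosensor development.
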