Addgene plasmid #129499: pNCST-AausFP1
Purpose: Expresses AausFP1 constitutively in E. coli (most strains)
Depositing lab: Nathan Shaner. Depositing organization: Scintillon Institute. Publication: Aequorea's secrets revealed: New fluorescent proteins with unique properties for bioimaging and biosensing. Lambert GG, Depernet H, Gotthard G, Schultz DT, Navizet I, Lambert T, Adams SR, Torreblanca-Zanca A, Chu M, Bindels DS, Levesque V, Nero Moffatt J, Salih A, Royant A, Shaner NC. PLoS Biol. 2020 Nov 2;18(11):e3000936. doi: 10.1371/journal.pbio.3000936. eCollection 2020 Nov. PubMed 33137097.
Backbone
  Vector backbone: pNCST
  Backbone size w/o insert (bp): 2900
  Total vector size (bp): 3600
  Vector type: Bacterial Expression
Growth in bacteria
  Bacterial resistance: Ampicillin, 100 μg/mL
  Growth temperature: 37°C
  Growth strain: DH5alpha
  Copy number: High Copy
Gene/Insert
  Gene/Insert name: AausFP1 (alt name: Aequorea cf. australis FP1 - super bright green fluorescent protein)
  Species: Aequorea cf. australis
  Promoter: synthetic constitutive (stationary phase) promoter + T7 promoter upstream
  Cloning method: Gibson Cloning
  Sequencing primers: 5′ T7 promoter; 3′ T7 terminator
Terms and licenses: Academic/Nonprofit Terms; Industry Terms: Not Available to Industry
Depositor comments: Expression from this vector is best in fast-growing E. coli strains.
How to cite: pNCST-AausFP1 was a gift from Nathan Shaner (Addgene plasmid # 129499 ; http://n2t.net/addgene:129499 ; RRID:Addgene_129499)
